>Addgene plasmid #190359 | JAB2240 | addgene full sequence | sequence record 387076 | Addgene NGS Result
CTGGCTGGTGGCAGGATATATTGTGGTGTAAACAAATTGACGCTTAGACAACTTAATAACACATTGCGGA
CGTTTTTAATGTAATCAGCTTGCATGCCGGTCGATCTAGTAACATAGATGACACCGCGCGCGATAATTTA
TCCTAGTTTGCGCGCTATATTTTGTTTTCTATCGCGTATTAAATGTATAATTGCGGGACTCTAATCATAA
AAACCCATCTCATAAATAACGTCATGCATTACATGTTAATTATTACATGCTTAACGTAATTCAACAGAAA
TTATATGATAATCATCGCAAGACCGGCAACAGGATTCAATCTTAAGAAACTTTATTGCCAAATGTTTGAA
CGATCTGCTTGACTCTAGGGGTCATCAGATTTCGGTGACGGGCAGGACCGGACGGGGCGGCACCGGCAGG
CTGAAGTCCAGCTGCCAGAAACCCACGTCATGCCAGTTCCCGTGCTTGAAGCCGGCCGCCCGCAGCATGC
CGCGGGGGGCATATCCGAGCGCCTCGTGCATGCGCACGCTCGGGTCGTTGGGCAGCCCGATGACAGCGAC
CACGCTCTTGAAGCCCTGTGCCTCCAGGGACTTCAGCAGGTGGGTGTAGAGCGTGGAGCCCAGTCCCGTC
CGCTGGTGGCGGGGGGACACGTACACGGTCGACTCGGCCGTCCAGTCGTAGGCGTTGCGTGCCTTCCAGG
GACCCGCGTAGGCGATGCCGGCGACCTCGCCGTCCACCTCGGCGACGAGCCAGGGATAGCGCTCCCGCAG
ACGGACGAGGTCGTCCGTCCACTCCTGCGGTTCCTGCGGCTCGGTACGGAAGTTGACCGTGCTTGTCTCG
ATGTAGTGGTTGACGATGGTGCAGACCGCCGGCATGTCCGCCTCGGTGGCACGGCGGATGTCGGCCGGGC
GTCGTTCTGGGCTCATGGTAGATCCCCTCGATCGAGTTGAGAGTGAATATGAGACTCTAATTGGATACCG
AGGGGAATTTATGGAACGTCAGTGGAGCATTTTTGACAAGAAATATTTGCTAGCTGATAGTGACCTTAGG
CGACTTTTGAACGCGCAATAATGGTTTCTGACGTATGTGCTTAGCTCATTAAACTCCAGAAACCCGCGGC
TCAGTGGCTCCTTCAACGTTGCGGTTCTGTCAGTTCCAAACGTAAAACGGCTTGTCCCGCGTCATCGGCG
GGGGTCATAACGTGACTCCCTTAATTCTCCGCTCATGATCGATAACATGTCGACTATCGGACGAGCTCAA
AGTTTAACGTGTGAAGACGTGCTTCTAATGTAGTTTAAACTGAAGGCGGGAAACGACAATCTGATCCAAG
CTCAAGCTAAGCTTGCATGCCTGCAGGATATCGTGGATCCAAGCTTGCCACGTGCCGCCACGTGCCGCCA
CGTGCCGCCACGTGCCTCTAGAGGATCCATCTCCACTGACGTAAGGGATGACGCACAATCCCACTATCCT
TCGCAAGACCCTTCCTCTATATAAGGAAGTTCATTTCATTTGGAGAGGACACGCTGGGATCCCCACCATG
GCCCGGACCCCCAGCAGAAGCAGCATCGGATCTCTGAGAAGCCCCCACACCCACAAGGCCATCCTGACCA
GCACCATCGAGATCCTGAAAGAGTGCGGCTACAGCGGCCTGAGCATCGAGTCTGTGGCTAGAAGGGCTGG
CGCCTCCAAGCCCACCATCTACCGGTGGTGGACAAACAAGGCCGCCCTGATCGCCGAGGTGTACGAGAAC
GAGAGCGAGCAGGTCCGAAAGTTCCCCGACCTGGGCAGCTTCAAGGCCGATCTGGACTTCCTGCTGCGGA
ACCTGTGGAAAGTGTGGCGGGAAACCATCTGCGGCGAGGCCTTCAGATGCGTGATCGCTGAGGCCCAGCT
GGACCCTGCCACACTGACCCAGCTGAAGGACCAGTTCATGGAACGGCGGAGAGAGATGCCCAAGAAACTG
GTGGAAAACGCCATCAGCAACGGCGAGCTGCCCAAGGACACCAACCGGGAACTGCTGCTGGATATGATCT
TCGGCTTCTGCTGGTACAGACTGCTGACCGAGCAGCTGACCGTGGAACAGGATATCGAGGAATTCACCTT
TCTGCTGATCAACGGCGTGTGCCCCGGCACCCAGAGACCGAAGAAGAAGAGGAAGGTTTAGTGTCGGTAC
GCTGAAATCACCAGTCTCTCTCTACAAATCTATCTCTCTCTATTTTCTCCATAAATAATGTGTGAGTAGT
TTCCCGATAAGGGAAATTAGGGTTCTTATAGGGTTTCGCTCATGTGTTGAGCATATAAGAAACCCTTAGT
ATGTATTTGTATTTGTAAAATACTTCTATCAATAAAATTTCTAATTCCTAAAACCAAAATCCAGTACTAA
AATCCAGATCGATGCTTGATACTACGTCTTCGGGCTAGAGCGGACTAGTTCTAGAGCGGCCGCCACCGCG
GTGGAGCTCCAGCTTTTGTTCCCTTTAGTGAGGGTTAATTGCGCGCTTGGCGTAATCATGGTCATAGCTG
TTTCCTGTGTGAAATTGTTATCCGCTCACAATTCCACACAACATACGAGCCGGAAGCATAAAGTGTAAAG
CCTGGGGTGCCTAATGAGTGAGCTAACTCACATTAATTGCGTTGCGCTCACTGCCCGCTTTCCAGTCGGG
AAACCTGTCGTGCCAGCTGCATTAATGAATCGGCCAACGCGCGGGGAGAGGCGGTTTGCGTATTGGGCGC
TCTTCCGCTTCCTCGCTCACTGACTCGCTGCGCTCGGTCGTTCGGCTGCGGCGAGCGGTATCAGCTCACT
CAAAGGCGGTAATACGGTTATCCACAGAATCAGGGGATAACGCAGGAAAGAACATGAAGGCCTTGACAGG
ATATATTGGCGGGTAAACTAAGTCGCTGTATGTGTTTGTTTGAGATCTCATGTGAGCAAAAGGCCAGCAA
AAGGCCAGGAACCGTAAAAAGGCCGCGTTGCTGGCGTTTTTCCATAGGCTCCGCCCCCCTGACGAGCATC
ACAAAAATCGACGCTCAAGTCAGAGGTGGCGAAACCCGACAGGACTATAAAGATACCAGGCGTTTCCCCC
TGGAAGCTCCCTCGTGCGCTCTCCTGTTCCGACCCTGCCGCTTACCGGATACCTGTCCGCCTTTCTCCCT
TCGGGAAGCGTGGCGCTTTCTCATAGCTCACGCTGTAGGTATCTCAGTTCGGTGTAGGTCGTTCGCTCCA
AGCTGGGCTGTGTGCACGAACCCCCCGTTCAGCCCGACCGCTGCGCCTTATCCGGTAACTATCGTCTTGA
GTCCAACCCGGTAAGACACGACTTATCGCCACTGGCAGCAGCCACTGGTAACAGGATTAGCAGAGCGAGG
TATGTAGGCGGTGCTACAGAGTTCTTGAAGTGGTGGCCTAACTACGGCTACACTAGAAGAACAGTATTTG
GTATCTGTGCTCTGCTGAAGCCAGTTACCTTCGGAAGAAGAGTTGGTAGCTCTTGATCCGGCAAACAAAC
CACCGCTGGTAGCGGTGGTTTTTTTGTTTGCAAGCAGCAGATTACGCGCAGAAAAAAAGGATCTCAAGAA
GATCCTTTGATCTTTTCTACGGGGTCTGACGCTCAGTGGAACGAAAACTCACGTTAAGGGATTTTGGTCA
TGAATTCTTGTTAGACATTATTTGCCGACTACCTTGGTGATCTCGCCTTTCACGTAGTGAACAAATTCTT
CCAACTGATCTGCGCGCGAGGCCAAGCGATCTTCTTGTCCAAGATAAGCCTGCCTAGCTTCAAGTATGAC
GGGCTGATACTGGGCCGGCAGGCGCTCCATTGCCCAGTCGGCAGCGACATCCTTCGGCGCGATTTTGCCG
GTTACTGCGCTGTACCAAATGCGGGACAACGTAAGCACTACATTTCGCTCATCGCCAGCCCAGTCGGGCG
GCGAGTTCCATAGCGTTAAGGTTTCATTTAGCGCCTCAAATAGATCCTGTTCAGGAACCGGATCAAAGAG
TTCCTCCGCCGCTGGACCTACCAAGGCAACGCTATGTTCTCTTGCTTTTGTCAGCAAGATAGCCAGATCA
ATGTCGATCGTGGCTGGCTCGAAGATACCTGCAAGAATGTCATTGCGCTGCCATTCTCCAAATTGCAGTT
CGCGCTTAGCTGGATAACGCCACGGAATGATGTCGTCGTGCACAACAATGGTGACTTCTACAGCGCGGAG
AATCTCGCTCTCTCCAGGGGAAGCCGAAGTTTCCAAAAGGTCGTTGATCAAAGCTCGCCGCGTTGTTTCA
TCAAGCCTTACGGTCACCGTAACCAGCAAATCAATATCACTGTGTGGCTTCAGGCCGCCATCCACTGCGG
AGCCGTACAAATGTACGGCCAGCAACGTCGGTTCGAGATGGCGCTCGATGACGCCAACTACCTCTGATAG
TTGAGTCGATACTTCGGCGATCACCGCTTCCCTCATGATGTTTAACTCCTGAATTAAGCCGCGCCGCGAA
GCGGTGTCGGCTTGAATGAATTGTTAGGCGTCATCCTGTGCTCCCGAGAACCAGTACCAGTACATCGCTG
TTTCGTTCGAGACTTGAGGTCTAGTTTTATACGTGAACAGGTCAATGCCGCCGAGAGTAAAGCCACATTT
TGCGTACAAATTGCAGGCAGGTACATTGTTCGTTTGTGCCATGATGATATATTTTTATCTTGTGCAATGT
AACATCAGAGATTTTGAGACACAACGTGGCTTTGTTGAATAAATCGAACTTTTGCTGAGTTGAAGGATCA
GATCACGCATCTTCCCGACAACGCAGACCGTTCCGTGGCAAAGCAAAAGTTCAAAATCACCAACTGGTCC
ACCTACAACAAAGCTCTCATCAACCGTGGCTCCCTCACTTTCTGGCTGGATGATGGGGCGATTCAGGAGA
TCCCCATCCAACAGCCCGCCGTCGAGCGGGCTTTTTTATCCCCGGAAGCCTGTGGATAGAGGGTAGTTAT
CCACGTGAAACCGCTAATGCCCCGCAAAGCCTTGATTCACGGGGCTTTCCGGCCCGCTCCAAAAACTATC
CACGTGAAATCGCTAATCAGGGTACGTGAAATCGCTAATCGGAGTACGTGAAATCGCTAATAAGGTCACG
TGAAATCGCTAATCAAAAAGGCACGTGAGAACGCTAATAGCCCTTTCAGATCAACAGCTTGCAAACACCC
CTCGCTCCGGCAAGTAGTTACAGCAAGTAGTATGTTCAATTAGCTTTTCAATTATGAATATATATATCAA
TTATTGGTCGCCCTTGGCTTGTGGACAATGCGCTACGCGCACCGGCTCCGCCCGTGGACAACCGCAAGCG
GTTGCCCACCGTCGAGCGCCTTTGCCCACAACCCGGCGGCCGGCCGCAACAGATCGTTTTATAAATTTTT
TTTTTTGAAAAAGAAAAAGCCCGAAAGGCGGCAACCTCTCGGGCTTCTGGATTTCCGATCCCCGGAATTA
GACTCTGGCTGCCTGTATCGAGTGGTGATTTTGTGCCGAGCTGCCGGTCGGGGAGCTGTTGG
Features (pLannotate 1.2.2; 21 found; start..end, strand, type, name):
      9..33      +  misc_feature   LB T-DNA repeat: left border repeat from nopaline C58 T-DNA
    103..355     -  terminator     NOS terminator: nopaline synthase terminator and poly(A) signal
    378..926     -  CDS            bar: PAT_STRHY - Experimental evidence at protein level: Swiss-Prot protein existence level 1. Inactivates phosphinothricin (PPT) by transfer of an acetyl group from acetyl CoA. Can also acetylate demethylphosphinothricin but not PTT or glutamate. This enzyme is an effector of phosphinothricin tripeptide (PTT or bialaphos) resistance. From Streptomyces hygroscopicus. Introduced by genetic manipulation and expressed in glufosinate-tolerant maize by Dekalb Genetics.
    968..1147    -  promoter       NOS promoter: nopaline synthase promoter
   1339..1357    -  misc_feature   MCS (fragment): pUC18/19 multiple cloning site
   1429..1474    +  promoter       35SPPDK promoter (fragment): hybrid promoter consisting of the cauliflower mosaic virus 35S enhancer fused to the maize C4PPDK basal promoter (Yoo et al., 2007)
   1473..1519    +  promoter       minimal CaMV 35S promoter: minimal 35S promoter from cauliflower mosaic virus
   2214..2390    +  polyA_signal   CaMV poly(A) signal: cauliflower mosaic virus polyadenylation signal
   2424..2459    -  misc_feature   MCS (fragment): pBluescript multiple cloning site
   2472..2490    -  promoter       T3 promoter: promoter for bacteriophage T3 RNA polymerase
   2535..2551    -  protein_bind   lac operator: The lac repressor binds to the lac operator to inhibit transcription in E. coli. This inhibition can be relieved by adding lactose or isopropyl-β-D-thiogalactopyranoside (IPTG). lac repressor encoded by lacI
   2559..2589    -  promoter       lac promoter: promoter for the E. coli lac operon
   2604..2625    -  protein_bind   CAP binding site: CAP binding activates transcription in the presence of cAMP. E. coli catabolite activator protein
   2638..2730    -  CDS            lacI (fragment): lac repressor; lacI; The lac repressor binds to the lac operator to inhibit transcription in E. coli. This inhibition can be relieved by adding lactose or isopropyl-β-D-thiogalactopyranoside (IPTG).
   2732..2856    -  rep_origin     RSF ori (fragment): Plasmids containing the RSF 1030 origin of replication can be propagated in E. coli cells that contain additional plasmids with compatible origins.
   2864..2888    +  misc_feature   RB T-DNA repeat: right border repeat from nopaline C58 T-DNA
   2979..3567    -  rep_origin     ori: high-copy-number ColE1/pMB1/pBR322/pUC origin of replication
   3661..4446    -  CDS            aadA: S3AD_SHIFL - Experimental evidence at protein level: Swiss-Prot protein existence level 1. Mediates bacterial resistance to the antibiotics streptomycin and spectinomycin. From Shigella flexneri.
   4507..4656    -  CDS            sat-1 (fragment): STA_ECOLX - Protein inferred from homology: Swiss-Prot protein existence level 3. Involved in resistance to streptothricin, a broad-spectrum antibiotic produced by streptomycetes (PubMed:1850404). Detoxifies streptothricin via acetylation of the beta amino group of the first beta-lysyl moiety of streptothricin (By similarity). From Escherichia coli.
   4798..4896    +  CDS            TRA2_ECOLX (fragment): Protein predicted: Swiss-Prot protein existence level 4. Required for transposition of transposon Tn903. From Escherichia coli.
   4904..5339    +  rep_origin     pSa ori: origin of replication from bacterial plasmid pSa
