[The description below was written by a language model from this plasmid's Addgene catalogue record and pLannotate feature annotations shown in this document.]
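Description:
JAB2240 is a compact plant binary (T-DNA) vector built on the JAB2121 backbone. It carries one part from a toolkit for building synthetic genetic circuits in eudicot plants. In E. coli it replicates from a high-copy ColE1/pUC-type origin and is selected with spectinomycin through the aadA gene. The backbone also carries a pSa origin, the element used in pGreen-style binary vectors for maintenance in Agrobacterium, which normally depends on a replication function supplied in trans. Nopaline-type left and right border repeats define the region transferred into the plant genome.

Within the T-DNA, next to the left border, a NOS promoter–bar–NOS terminator cassette encodes phosphinothricin acetyltransferase, which allows transformed plants to be selected with glufosinate/bialaphos-type herbicides. The payload is recorded as proG1090::PhlF-NLS-19Sterm. It is a synthetic transcription unit in which the G1090 promoter drives the bacterial TetR-family repressor PhlF fused to a nuclear localization signal, followed by a cauliflower mosaic virus terminator. The automated annotation picks up only short 35S-related and minimal 35S promoter matches upstream and the CaMV poly(A) signal downstream. The roughly 700 nt between them is unannotated and presumably holds the PhlF-NLS coding sequence, so the catalogue name rather than the feature table identifies the gene. Remnants of cloning-vector sequence (MCS fragments, T3 promoter, lac promoter/operator) lie near the right border.

Expressed in plant nuclei, PhlF would repress synthetic promoters containing its operator sites. The construct therefore serves as a repressor-supplying component for logic-gate-style control of gene expression. The associated work applied such circuits to reprogramming root development.
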