Addgene plasmid #190359: JAB2240
Purpose: Plasmids encode parts for syntetic genetic circuit construction in eudicot plants (proG1090::PhlF-NLS-19Sterm)
Depositing lab: Jennifer Brophy & Jose Dinneny. Depositing organization: Stanford University. Publication: Synthetic genetic circuits as a means of reprogramming plant roots. Brophy JAN, Magallon KJ, Duan L, Zhong V, Ramachandran P, Kniazev K, Dinneny JR. Science. 2022 Aug 12;377(6607):747-751. doi: 10.1126/science.abo4326. Epub 2022 Aug 11. PubMed 35951698.
Backbone
  Vector backbone: JAB2121
  Vector type: Plant Expression
Growth in bacteria
  Bacterial resistance: Spectinomycin, 50 μg/mL
  Growth temperature: 37°C
  Growth strain: DH5alpha
  Copy number: High Copy
Gene/Insert
  Gene/Insert name: proG1090::PhlF-NLS-19Sterm
  Species: Synthetic
  Cloning method: Restriction Enzyme; 5′ cloning site unknown (unknown if destroyed)
Terms and licenses: Academic/Nonprofit Terms; Industry Terms: Not Available to Industry
Depositor comments: Please see the fully annotated sequence linked the "Supplemental Documents" section. Please visit https://www.biorxiv.org/content/10.1101/2022.02.02.478917v1 for bioRxiv preprint.
How to cite: JAB2240 was a gift from Jennifer Brophy & Jose Dinneny (Addgene plasmid # 190359 ; http://n2t.net/addgene:190359 ; RRID:Addgene_190359)
